>Addgene plasmid #201735 | ptHe-Tub3-mScarlet | addgene full sequence | sequence record 401322 | Addgene NGS Result
TAGTTATTAATAGTAATCAATTACGGGGTCATTAGTTCATAGCCCATATATGGAGTTCCGCGTTACATAA
CTTACGGTAAATGGCCCGCCTGGCTGACCGCCCAACGACCCCCGCCCATTGACGTCAATAATGACGTATG
TTCCCATAGTAACGCCAATAGGGACTTTCCATTGACGTCAATGGGTGGAGTATTTACGGTAAACTGCCCA
CTTGGCAGTACATCAAGTGTATCATATGCCAAGTACGCCCCCTATTGACGTCAATGACGGTAAATGGCCC
GCCTGGCATTATGCCCAGTACATGACCTTATGGGACTTTCCTACTTGGCAGTACATCTACGTATTAGTCA
TCGCTATTACCATGGTGATGCGGTTTTGGCAGTACATCAATGGGCGTGGATAGCGGTTTGACTCACGGGG
ATTTCCAAGTCTCCACCCCATTGACGTCAATGGGAGTTTGTTTTGGCACCAAAATCAACGGGACTTTCCA
AAATGTCGTAACAACTCCGCCCCATTGACGCAAATGGGCGGTAGGCGTGTACGGTGGGAGGTCTATATAA
GCAGAGCTGGTTTAGTGAACCGTCAGATCCGGCCACCATGCCTCGCTCCATCATCTCCCTGCAGCTCGGC
CAGTGCGGCAACCAGGTCGGCATGGAATTCTGGAAGAAATTGTGCATGGAGCATGGCATCGAGAGCAACG
GCCAGCTGAAGAATTCCGGCGCGGAGGGCGACTTTCGGGATAGGAAGGATTTCTTCTTCTACCAGGCCGA
CGACAGCCACTACATTCCGCGCGCCATCCTCATCGATCTCGAGCCGCGTGTGATTCAGACCATCAAGAAT
TCCGACTACGGCAAGCTGTTTAATCCGGAAAACATTTATGTGTCGGAGCAGGGCGGTGGTGCGGGAAACA
ACTGGGCTGCAGGATTCGGAATGGGGCAAGACGTCTCGGAGAAAGTGTTCGACATGATTGAGCGTGAAGC
GGAAGGCTGCGACGGATTAGAGGGCTTCATTCTCAGTCACTCCATTGCCGGCGGTACCGGGTCCGGCATG
GGCTCATACGTCCTGGAGCATTTGCATGATCGTTTCCCGAAGAAGCTCATTCAGACCTTCTCCATCTTCC
CCAATCAGGACGACTCTGCCAGCGATGTGGTGGTTCAGCCGTACAACTCGATCTTGACGATGCGCCGGCT
GGCGGAGAACGCCGACTGTGTGGTGGTGCTGGACAACACGGCGCTCAATTCGATCGCTGCAGAACGGCTG
CGAATCGACCAACCGAGCTTGACAGAGATCAACAATATGGTCTCAACGGTGATGGCCGCCAGTACGTCCA
CATTGCGCTATCCCGGTTACATGTACAACAACTTTGTCGGCTTGATGGCCCCGCTCATTCCCATGCCGAA
GCTCCATTTTCTCATGGCCGGCTATGCTCCACTGACGTCGTTGGACCAGACGAGCGGTGGCATCCAGAAA
ACGACGGTATTTGACGTTATGCGTCGTTTACTTCAGCCGAAGAACATGATGCTGTCCCCGGGGAAGGATG
CCCTGGCTGCCGACAATCGCTATCTCTCCATTTTGAACATCATTCAGGGCGAAGTGGAATCTGGCGAGAT
TCACAAAAGCCTGATGCGCATTAAAGAACGCAATCTGGTCAAGTTTATGGAATGGGGTCCGGCCAGCATC
CATGTGGCCCAGTCGAAGCGCTCGCCGTTTGTCGCGTCCAACCACCGCATCAGCGGACTGATGTTGGCCA
ACCACACCAGCGTGCAGGGACTCTTCGACAGCATCGTCAAGCAGTACGACAAGATGAAGAAGCGCAATGC
CTACTTGGATCGCTTCACCAATGAGAAGAATTGGGCCGGTGTGTCGGACATGGAGCAGTCGAGGGAGGTG
GTGGCCAACCTGATTGAGGAGTACAAGGCAGCCGCGAAACCGGATTACATAGACTATCTGCGGGGGAAAC
TGCAGAGTAAGAAGATGGGAGGTGGTGGAGGTTCACCGGTCGCCACCATGGTGAGCAAGGGCGAGGCAGT
GATCAAGGAGTTCATGCGGTTCAAGGTGCACATGGAGGGCTCCATGAACGGCCACGAGTTCGAGATCGAG
GGCGAGGGCGAGGGCCGCCCCTACGAGGGCACCCAGACCGCCAAGCTGAAGGTGACCAAGGGTGGCCCCC
TGCCCTTCTCCTGGGACATCCTGTCCCCTCAGTTCATGTACGGCTCCAGGGCCTTCACCAAGCACCCCGC
CGACATCCCCGACTACTATAAGCAGTCCTTCCCCGAGGGCTTCAAGTGGGAGCGCGTGATGAACTTCGAG
GACGGCGGCGCCGTGACCGTGACCCAGGACACCTCCCTGGAGGACGGCACCCTGATCTACAAGGTGAAGC
TCCGCGGCACCAACTTCCCTCCTGACGGCCCCGTAATGCAGAAGAAGACAATGGGCTGGGAAGCGTCCAC
CGAGCGGTTGTACCCCGAGGACGGCGTGCTGAAGGGCGACATTAAGATGGCCCTGCGCCTGAAGGACGGC
GGCCGCTACCTGGCGGACTTCAAGACCACCTACAAGGCCAAGAAGCCCGTGCAGATGCCCGGCGCCTACA
ACGTCGACCGCAAGTTGGACATCACCTCCCACAACGAGGACTACACCGTGGTGGAACAGTACGAACGCTC
CGAGGGCCGCCACTCCACCGGCGGCATGGACGAGCTGTACAAGTAAAGCGGCCGCGACTCTAGATCATAA
TCAGCCATACCACATTTGTAGAGGTTTTACTTGCTTTAAAAAACCTCCCACACCTCCCCCTGAACCTGAA
ACATAAAATGAATGCAATTGTTGTTGTTAACTTGTTTATTGCAGCTTATAATGGTTACAAATAAAGCAAT
AGCATCACAAATTTCACAAATAAAGCATTTTTTTCACTGCATTCTAGTTGTGGTTTGTCCAAACTCATCA
ATGTATCTTAAGGCGTAAATTGTAAGCGTTAATATTTTGTTAAAATTCGCGTTAAATTTTTGTTAAATCA
GCTCATTTTTTAACCAATAGGCCGAAATCGGCAAAATCCCTTATAAATCAAAAGAATAGACCGAGATAGG
GT
[37 nt withheld, positions 3083-3119]
AAAGAACGTGGACTCCAACGTCAAAGG
[49 nt withheld, positions 3147-3195]
T
[91 nt withheld, positions 3197-3287]
G
[124 nt withheld, positions 3289-3412]
CAGGTGGCACTTTTCGGGGAAATGTGCGCGGAACCCCTATTTGTTTATTTTTCTAAATACATTCAAATAT
GTATCCGCTCATGAGACAATAACCCTGATAAATGCTTCAATAATATTGAAAAAGGAAGAGTCCTGAGGCG
GAAAGAACCAGCTGTGGAATGTGTGTCAGTTAGGGTGTGGAAAGTCCCCAGGCTCCCCAGCAGGCAGAAG
TATGCAAAGCATGCATCTCAATTAGTCAGCAACCAGGTGTGGAAAGTCCCCAGGCTCCCCAGCAGGCAGA
AGTATGCAAAGCATGCATCTCAATTAGTCAGCAACCATAGTCCCGCCCCTAACTCCGCCCATCCCGCCCC
TAACTCCGCCCAGTTCCGCCCATTCTCCGCCCCATGGCTGACTAATTTTTTTTATTTATGCAGAGGCCGA
GGCCGCCTCGGCCTCTGAGCTATTCCAGAAGTAGTGAGGAGGCTTTTTTGGAGGCCTAGGCTTTTGCAAA
GATCGATCAAGAGACAGGATGAGGATCGTTTCGCATGATTGAACAAGATGGATTGCACGCAGGTTCTCCG
GCCGCTTGGGTGGAGAGGCTATTCGGCTATGACTGGGCACAACAGACAATCGGCTGCTCTGATGCCGCCG
TGTTCCGGCTGTCAGCGCAGGGGCGCCCGGTTCTTTTTGTCAAGACCGACCTGTCCGGTGCCCTGAATGA
ACTGCAAGACGAGGCAGCGCGGCTATCGTGGCTGGCCACGACGGGCGTTCCTTGCGCAGCTGTGCTCGAC
GTTGTCACTGAAGCGGGAAGGGACTGGCTGCTATTGGGCGAAGTGCCGGGGCAGGATCTCCTGTCATCTC
ACCTTGCTCCTGCCGAGAAAGTATCCATCATGGCTGATGCAATGCGGCGGCTGCATACGCTTGATCCGGC
TACCTGCCCATTCGACCACCAAGCGAAACATCGCATCGAGCGAGCACGTACTCGGATGGAAGCCGGTCTT
GTCGATCAGGATGATCTGGACGAAGAGCATCAGGGGCTCGCGCCAGCCGAACTGTTCGCCAGGCTCAAGG
CGAGCATGCCCGACGGCGAGGATCTCGTCGTGACCCATGGCGATGCCTGCTTGCCGAATATCATGGTGGA
AAATGGCCGCTTTTCTGGATTCATCGACTGTGGCCGGCTGGGTGTGGCGGACCGCTATCAGGACATAGCG
TTGGCTACCCGTGATATTGCTGAAGAGCTTGGCGGCGAATGGGCTGACCGCTTCCTCGTGCTTTACGGTA
TCGCCGCTCCCGATTCGCAGCGCATCGCCTTCTATCGCCTTCTTGACGAGTTCTTCTGAGCGGGACTCTG
GGGTTCGAAATGACCGACCAAGCGACGCCCAACCTGCCATCACGAGATTTCGATTCCACCGCCGCCTTCT
ATGAAAGGTTGGGCTTCGGAATCGTTTTCCGGGACGCCGGCTGGATGATCCTCCAGCGCGGGGATCTCAT
GCTGGAGTTCTTCGCCCACCCTAGGGGGAGGCTAACTGAAACACGGAAGGAGACAATACCGGAAGGAACC
CGCGCTATGACGGCAATAAAAAGACAGAATAAAACGCACGGTGTTGGGTCGTTTGTTCATAAACGCGGGG
TTCGGTCCCAGGGCTGGCACTCTGTCGATACCCCACCGAGACCCCATTGGGGCCAATACGCCCGCGTTTC
TTCCTTTTCCCCACCCCACCCCCCAAGTTCGGGTGAAGGCCCAGGGCTCGCAGCCAACGTCGGGGCGGCA
GGCCCTGCCATAGCCTCAGGTTACTCATATATACTTTAGATTGATTTAAAACTTCATTTTTAATTTAAAA
GGATCTAGGTGAAGATCCTTTTTGATAATCTCATGACCAAAATCCCTTAACGTGAGTTTTCGTTCCACTG
AGCGTCAGACCCCGTAGAAAAGATCAAAGGATCTTCTTGAGATCCTTTTTTTCTGCGCGTAATCTGCTGC
TTGCAAACAAAAAAACCACCGCTACCAGCGGTGGTTTGTTTGCCGGATCAAGAGCTACCAACTCTTTTTC
CGAAGGTAACTGGCTTCAGCAGAGCGCAGATACCAAATACTGTTCTTCTAGTGTAGCCGTAGTTAGGCCA
CCACTTCAAGAACTCTGTAGCACCGCCTACATACCTCGCTCTGCTAATCCTGTTACCAGTGGCTGCTGCC
AGTGGCGATAAGTCGTGTCTTACCGGGTTGGACTCAAGACGATAGTTACCGGATAAGGCGCAGCGGTCGG
GCTGAACGGGGGGTTCGTGCACACAGCCCAGCTTGGAGCGAACGACCTACACCGAACTGAGATACCTACA
GCGTGAGCTATGAGAAAGCGCCACGCTTCCCGAAGGGAGAAAGGCGGACAGGTATCCGGTAAGCGGCAGG
GTCGGAACAGGAGAGCGCACGAGGGAGCTTCCAGGGGGAAACGCCTGGTATCTTTATAGTCCTGTCGGGT
TTCGCCACCTCTGACTTGAGCGTCGATTTTTGTGATGCTCGTCAGGGGGGCGGAGCCTATGGAAAAACGC
CAGCAACGCGGCCTTTTTACGGTTCCTGGCCTTTTGCTGGCCTTTTGCTCACATGTTCTTTCCTGCGTTA
TCCCCTGATTCTGTGGATAACCGTATTACCGCCATGCAT
Features (pLannotate 1.2.2; 14 found; start..end, strand, type, name):
     61..364     +  enhancer       CMV enhancer: human cytomegalovirus immediate early enhancer
    365..568     +  promoter       CMV promoter: human cytomegalovirus (CMV) immediate early promoter
    598..1947    +  CDS            TUBG1: TBG1_HUMAN - Also known as TUBG. Experimental evidence at protein level: Swiss-Prot protein existence level 1. Tubulin is the major constituent of microtubules. The gamma chain is found at microtubule organizing centers (MTOC) such as the spindle poles or the centrosome. Pericentriolar matrix component that regulates alpha/beta chain minus-end nucleation, centrosome duplication and spindle formation. From Homo sapiens (Human).
   2008..2703    +  CDS            mScarlet: mScarlet is a basic (constitutively fluorescent) red fluorescent protein published in 2016, derived from synthetic construct. It has moderate acid sensitivity.
   2723..2806    +  CDS            large T antigen (fragment): large T antigen from SV40 (simian virus 40)
   2829..2950    +  polyA_signal   SV40 poly(A) signal: SV40 polyadenylation signal
   2984..3412    -  rep_origin     f1 ori (sequence partly withheld): f1 bacteriophage origin of replication; arrow indicates direction of (+) strand synthesis
   3439..3543    +  promoter       AmpR promoter: bla
   3545..3902    +  promoter       SV40 promoter: SV40 enhancer and early promoter
   3937..4731    +  CDS            NeoR/KanR: aminoglycoside phosphotransferase from Tn5; aph(3')-II (or nptII); confers resistance to neomycin, kanamycin, and G418 (Geneticin®)
   4752..4904    +  CDS            ble (fragment): BLE_KLEPN - Experimental evidence at protein level: Swiss-Prot protein existence level 1. Binding protein with a strong affinity to the bleomycin family of antibiotics. Binds to CL990; an antimitotic-antibiotic compound. From Klebsiella pneumoniae.
   4963..5010    +  polyA_signal   HSV TK poly(A) signal: herpes simplex virus thymidine kinase polyadenylation signal (Cole and Stacy, 1985)
   5101..5117    -  polyA_signal   bGH poly(A) signal (fragment): bovine growth hormone polyadenylation signal
   5339..5927    +  rep_origin     ori: high-copy-number ColE1/pMB1/pBR322/pUC origin of replication
