[The description below was written by a language model from this plasmid's Addgene catalogue record and pLannotate feature annotations shown in this document.]
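Description:
ptHe-Tub3-mScarlet is a 6,041 bp mammalian expression plasmid built on the pmScarlet-N1 backbone. It expresses gamma-tubulin (Tub3) from the tardigrade Hypsibius exemplaris as a fusion to the red fluorescent protein mScarlet. The roughly 1.4 kb tubulin coding sequence was inserted by ligation-independent cloning downstream of the human cytomegalovirus immediate-early enhancer and promoter. It lies upstream of the backbone-encoded mScarlet, so the fluorescent protein is attached to the C terminus of the tubulin. An SV40 polyadenylation signal terminates the transcript. The automated annotation labels the insert as human TUBG1, but this reflects similarity-based matching to the closest reference protein; the catalogue record identifies the gene as the tardigrade orthologue. The short "large T antigen", "ble" and "bGH poly(A)" fragments in the feature table are most likely incidental matches to backbone remnants rather than functional elements.

The plasmid is propagated in E. coli at high copy number from a ColE1/pUC-type origin, and it also carries an f1 phage origin. A single Tn5 NeoR/KanR cassette provides selection in both hosts. A bacterial (bla-type) promoter drives kanamycin resistance in bacteria, while the adjacent SV40 enhancer/early promoter, paired with the HSV TK polyadenylation signal, drives G418 resistance in mammalian cells and so allows stable selection.

According to the record, the construct is meant for expressing the tagged tardigrade gamma-tubulin in mammalian cells. The mScarlet signal allows the protein's localisation and behaviour to be followed by fluorescence microscopy, for example whether it associates with microtubule-organising centres as gamma-tubulins typically do. It was made as part of a phylogenetic and functional characterisation of tardigrade tubulins.
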