Addgene plasmid #201735: ptHe-Tub3-mScarlet
Purpose: Tardigrade (Hypsibius exemplaris) gamma-tubulin Tub3 tagged with mScarlet for expression in mammalian cells
Depositing lab: Stanislav Vinopal. Depositing organization: Jan Evangelista Purkyne University in Usti nad Labem. Publication: Phylogenetic and functional characterization of water bears (Tardigrada) tubulins. Novotna Floriancicova K, Baltzis A, Smejkal J, Czernekova M, Kaczmarek L, Maly J, Notredame C, Vinopal S. Sci Rep. 2023 Mar 30;13(1):5194. doi: 10.1038/s41598-023-31992-z. PubMed 36997657.
Backbone
  Vector backbone: pmScarlet-N1
  Backbone size w/o insert (bp): 4661
  Total vector size (bp): 6041
  Vector type: Mammalian Expression
  Selectable markers: Neomycin (select with G418)
Growth in bacteria
  Bacterial resistance: Kanamycin, 50 μg/mL
  Growth temperature: 37°C
  Growth strain: DH5alpha
  Copy number: High Copy
Gene/Insert
  Gene/Insert name: Tubulin gamma (alt name: tHe-Tub3)
  Species: Hypsibius exemplaris
  Insert size (bp): 1380
  GenBank ID: OQ134936.1
  Promoter: CMV
  Tag / fusion protein: mScarlet (C terminal on backbone)
  Cloning method: Ligation Independent Cloning
  Sequencing primers: 5′ CMV Forward (CGCAAATGGGCGGTAGGCGTG); 3′ SV-40 pA Reverse (GAAATTTGTGATGCTATTGC)
Terms and licenses: Academic/Nonprofit Terms; Industry Terms: Not Available to Industry
How to cite: ptHe-Tub3-mScarlet was a gift from Stanislav Vinopal (Addgene plasmid # 201735 ; http://n2t.net/addgene:201735 ; RRID:Addgene_201735)
